Addgene plasmid #97405: SPDK3184
Purpose: binary construct of cytosolic sfCFP1-10 tag for plant expression
Depositing lab: Savithramma Dinesh-Kumar. Depositing organization: University of California, Davis. Publication: Spatiotemporal Monitoring of Pseudomonas syringae Effectors via Type III Secretion Using Split Fluorescent Protein Fragments. Park E, Lee HY, Woo J, Choi D, Dinesh-Kumar SP. Plant Cell. 2017 Jul;29(7):1571-1584. doi: 10.1105/tpc.17.00047. Epub 2017 Jun 14. PubMed 28619883.
Backbone
  Vector backbone: pPZP221
  Vector type: Plant Expression
  Selectable markers: Gentamicin
Growth in bacteria
  Bacterial resistance: Spectinomycin, 50 μg/mL
  Growth temperature: 37°C
  Growth strain: DH5alpha
  Copy number: High Copy
Gene/Insert
  Gene/Insert name: sfCFP1-10
  Species: Synthetic
  Tag / fusion protein: cytosol
Terms and licenses: Academic/Nonprofit Terms; Industry Terms: Not Available to Industry
How to cite: SPDK3184 was a gift from Savithramma Dinesh-Kumar (Addgene plasmid # 97405 ; http://n2t.net/addgene:97405 ; RRID:Addgene_97405)
