[The description below was written by a language model from this plasmid's Addgene catalogue record and pLannotate feature annotations shown in this document.]
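Description:
SPDK3184 is a plant binary vector built on the pPZP221 backbone for Agrobacterium-mediated delivery of a cytosolic sfCFP1-10 fragment, the large "detector" half of a split superfolder cyan fluorescent protein. The roughly 10.4 kb plasmid carries two replication systems. A ColE1/pBR322-type origin with the bom mobilisation region supports high-copy propagation in E. coli. The pVS1 oriV, together with the RepA replication protein and StaA stability protein, allows maintenance in Agrobacterium. Bacterial selection is by spectinomycin through an aadA (SmR) aminoglycoside adenylyltransferase gene located in the backbone outside the T-DNA.

Between the nopaline-type left and right border repeats lie two plant expression units. The payload cassette uses an enhanced CaMV 35S promoter with a duplicated enhancer to drive a synthetic open reading frame. The annotation software identifies this as GFP(1-10), the first ten β-strands of superfolder GFP, which the record describes as the cyan variant, and it is followed by the NOS terminator. No targeting signal is annotated, consistent with the catalogue's description of cytosolic localisation. The second unit, near the left border, places a gentamicin acetyltransferase gene (aacC1) under another enhanced 35S promoter with the CaMV poly(A) signal, providing gentamicin selection of transformed plant tissue. Remnants of the lacZα/pUC multiple cloning site region flank the insert.

On its own the 1-10 fragment is non-fluorescent. Fluorescence is reconstituted when it meets a protein carrying the complementary eleventh β-strand. According to the associated publication title, the system was used to monitor Pseudomonas syringae effectors delivered through type III secretion into plant cells, with this construct supplying the cytosolic detector fragment.
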