Features (pLannotate 1.2.2; 24 found; start..end, strand, type, name):
    354..508     -  CDS            lacZα (fragment): LacZα fragment of β-galactosidase; lacZ fragment
    511..531     -  misc_feature   MCS (fragment): pUC18/19 multiple cloning site
    606..1279    +  promoter       CaMV 35S promoter (enhanced): cauliflower mosaic virus 35S promoter with a duplicated enhancer region
   1309..1950    +  CDS            GFP(1-10): fragment of superfolder GFP consisting of the first 10 β-strands associates with GFP11, the 11th β-strand, to reconstitute fluorescent GFP (Cabantous et al., 2005; Kamiyama et al., 2016)
   1990..2242    +  terminator     NOS terminator: nopaline synthase terminator and poly(A) signal
   2283..2299    -  protein_bind   lac operator: The lac repressor binds to the lac operator to inhibit transcription in E. coli. This inhibition can be relieved by adding lactose or isopropyl-β-D-thiogalactopyranoside (IPTG). lac repressor encoded by lacI
   2307..2337    -  promoter       lac promoter: promoter for the E. coli lac operon
   2352..2373    -  protein_bind   CAP binding site: CAP binding activates transcription in the presence of cAMP. E. coli catabolite activator protein
   2386..2474    -  CDS            lacI (fragment): lac repressor; lacI; The lac repressor binds to the lac operator to inhibit transcription in E. coli. This inhibition can be relieved by adding lactose or isopropyl-β-D-thiogalactopyranoside (IPTG).
   2548..2572    +  misc_feature   RB T-DNA repeat: right border repeat from nopaline C58 T-DNA
   2912..3313    +  CDS            Y4CG_SINFN (fragment): Protein inferred from homology: Swiss-Prot protein existence level 3. From Sinorhizobium fredii (strain NBRC 101917 / NGR234).
   3873..4502    +  CDS            pVS1 StaA: stability protein from the Pseudomonas plasmid pVS1 (Heeb et al., 2000)
   4931..6004    +  CDS            pVS1 RepA: replication protein from the Pseudomonas plasmid pVS1 (Heeb et al., 2000)
   6070..6264    +  rep_origin     pVS1 oriV: origin of replication for the Pseudomonas plasmid pVS1 (Heeb et al., 2000)
   6467..6506    +  CDS            rop (fragment): Rop protein, which maintains plasmids at low copy number; rop
   6608..6748    +  misc_feature   bom: basis of mobility region from pBR322
   6934..7522    -  rep_origin     ori: high-copy-number ColE1/pMB1/pBR322/pUC origin of replication
   7768..8555    -  CDS            SmR (fragment): aminoglycoside adenylyltransferase (Murphy, 1985); aadA; confers resistance to spectinomycin and streptomycin
   8566..8622    -  CDS            GmR (fragment): gentamycin acetyltransferase; aacC1; confers resistance to gentamycin
   8798..8821    -  promoter       Pc promoter (fragment): intI1 (promoter lies within the coding sequence); class 1 integron promoter
   9080..9104    +  misc_feature   LB T-DNA repeat: left border repeat from nopaline C58 T-DNA
   9182..9356    -  polyA_signal   CaMV poly(A) signal: cauliflower mosaic virus polyadenylation signal
   9413..9942    -  CDS            GmR (fragment): gentamycin acetyltransferase; aacC1; confers resistance to gentamycin
  10009..262     -  promoter       CaMV 35S promoter (enhanced) (across the origin): cauliflower mosaic virus 35S promoter with a duplicated enhancer region
>Addgene plasmid #97405 | SPDK3184 | addgene full sequence | sequence record 191800 | Addgene NGS Result
TCCACCATGTTCACATCAATCCACTTGCTTTGAAGACGTGGTTGGAACGTCTTCTTTTTCCACGATGCTC
CTCGTGGGTGGGGGTCCATCTTTGGGACCACTGTCGGCAGAGGCATCTTGAACGATAGCCTTTCCTTTAT
CGCAATGATGGCATTTGTAGGTGCCACCTTCCTTTTCTACTGTCCTTTTGATGAAGTGACAGATAGCTGG
GCAATGGAATCCGAGGAGGTTTCCCGATATTACCCTTTGTTGAAAAGTCTCAATAGCCCTTTGGTCTTCT
GAGACTGTATCTTTGATATTCTTGGAGTAGACGAGAGTGTCGTGCTCCACCATGTTGGCAAGCTGCTCTA
GCATTCGCCATTCAGGCTGCGCAACTGTTGGGAAGGGCGATCGGTGCGGGCCTCTTCGCTATTACGCCAG
CTGGCGAAAGGGGGATGTGCTGCAAGGCGATTAAGTTGGGTAACGCCAGGGTTTTCCCAGTCACGACGTT
GTAAAACGACGGCCAGTGCCAAGCTTGCATGCCTGCAGGTCAACATGGTGGAGCACGACACTCTCGTCTA
CTCCAAGAATATCAAAGATACAGTCTCAGAAGACCAGAGGGCTATTGAGACTTTTCAACAAAGGGTAATA
TCGGGAAACCTCCTCGGATTCCATTGCCCAGCTATCTGTCACTTCATCGAAAGGACAGTAGAAAAGGAAG
ATGGCTTCTACAAATGCCATCATTGCGATAAAGGAAAGGCTATCGTTCAAGATGCCTCTACCGACAGTGG
TCCCAAAGATGGACCCCCACCCACGAGGAACATCGTGGAAAAAGAAGACGTTCCAACCACGTCTTCAAAG
CAAGTGGATTGATGTGATGGTCAACATGGTGGAGCACGACACTCTCGTCTACTCCAAGAATATCAAAGAT
ACAGTCTCAGAAGACCAGAGGGCTATTGAGACTTTTCAACAAAGGGTAATATCGGGAAACCTCCTCGGAT
TCCATTGCCCAGCTATCTGTCACTTCATCGAAAGGACAGTAGAAAAGGAAGATGGCTTCTACAAATGCCA
TCATTGCGATAAAGGAAAGGCTATCGTTCAAGATGCCTCTACCGACAGTGGTCCCAAAGATGGACCCCCA
CCCACGAGGAACATCGTGGAAAAAGAAGACGTTCCAACCACGTCTTCAAAGCAAGTGGATTGATGTGATA
TCTCCACTGACGTAAGGGATGACGCACAATCCCACTATCCTTCGCAAGACCCTTCCTCTATATAAGGAAG
TTCATTTCATTTGGAGAGGCCTTCTAGAGCGGCCGCGGATCCGGTACCATGTCCAAAGGAGAAGAACTGT
TTACCGGTGTTGTGCCAATTTTGGTTGAACTCGATGGTGATGTCAACGGACATAAGTTCTCAGTGAGAGG
CGAAGGAGAAGGTGACGCCACCATTGGAAAATTGACTCTTAAATTCATCTGTACTACTGGTAAACTTCCT
GTACCATGGCCGACTCTCGTAACAACGCTTACGTGGGGAGTTCAGTGCTTTTCGAGATACCCAGACCATA
TGAAAAGACATGACTTTTTTAAGTCGGCTATGCCTGAAGGTTACGTGCAAGAAAGAACAATTTCGTTCAA
AGATGATGGAAAATATAAAACTAGAGCAGTTGTTAAATTTGAAGGAGATACTTTGGTTAACCGCATTGAA
CTGAAAGGAACAGATTTTAAAGAAGATGGTAATATTCTTGGACACAAACTCGAATACAATTTTAATAGTC
ATAACGTATACATCACTGCTGATAAGCAAAAGAACGGAATTAAAGCGAATTTCACAGTACGCCATAATGT
AGAAGATGGCAGTGTTCAACTTGCCGACCATTACCAACAAAACACCCCTATTGGAGACGGTCCGGTACTT
CTTCCTGATAATCACTACCTCTCAACACAAACAGTCCTGAGCAAAGATCCAAATGAAAAAGGAACAGGTG
GCGGCGGAAGTTAGAGCTCGAATTTCCCCGATCGTTCAAACATTTGGCAATAAAGTTTCTTAAGATTGAA
TCCTGTTGCCGGTCTTGCGATGATTATCATATAATTTCTGTTGAATTACGTTAAGCATGTAATAATTAAC
ATGTAATGCATGACGTTATTTATGAGATGGGTTTTTATGATTAGAGTCCCGCAATTATACATTTAATACG
CGATAGAAAACAAAATATAGCGCGCAAACTAGGATAAATTATCGCGCGCGGTGTCATCTATGTTACTAGA
TCGGGAATTCGTAATCATGTCATAGCTGTTTCCTGTGTGAAATTGTTATCCGCTCACAATTCCACACAAC
ATACGAGCCGGAAGCATAAAGTGTAAAGCCTGGGGTGCCTAATGAGTGAGCTAACTCACATTAATTGCGT
TGCGCTCACTGCCCGCTTTCCAGTCGGGAAACCTGTCGTGCCAGCTGCATTAATGAATCGGCCAACGCGC
GGGGAGAGGCGGTTTGCGTATTGGCTAGAGCGCTCTAGAGCAGCTTGAGCTTGGATCAGATTGTCGTTTC
CCGCCTTCAGTTTAAACTATCAGTGTTTGACAGGATATATTGGCGGGTAAACCTAAGAGAAAAGAGCGTT
TATTAGAATAATCGGATATTTAAAAGGGCGTGAAAAGGTTTATCCGTTCGTCCATTTGTATGTGCATGCC
AACCACAGGGTTCCCCTCGGGATCAAAGTACTTTGATCCAACCCCTCCGCTGCTATAGTGCAGTCGGCTT
CTGACGTTCAGTGCAGCCGTCTTCTGAAAACGACATGTCGCACAAGTCCTAAGTTACGCGACAGGCTGCC
GCCCTGCCCTTTTCCTGGCGTTTTCTTGTCGCGTGTTTTAGTCGCATAAAGTAGAATACTTGCGACTAGA
ACCGGAGACATTACGCCATGAACAAGAGCGCCGCCGCTGGCCTGCTGGGCTATGCCCGCGTCAGCACCGA
CGACCAGGACTTGACCAACCAACGGGCCGAACTGCACGCGGCCGGCTGCACCAAGCTGTTTTCCGAGAAG
ATCACCGGCACCAGGCGCGACCGCCCGGAGCTGGCCAGGATGCTTGACCACCTACGCCCTGGCGACGTTG
TGACAGTGACCAGGCTAGACCGCCTGGCCCGCAGCACCCGCGACCTACTGGACATTGCCGAGCGCATCCA
GGAGGCCGGCGCGGGCCTGCGTAGCCTGGCAGAGCCGTGGGCCGACACCACCACGCCGGCCGGCCGCATG
GTGTTGACCGTGTTCGCCGGCATTGCCGAGTTCGAGCGTTCCCTAATCATCGACCGCACCCGGAGCGGGC
GCGAGGCCGCCAAGGCCCGAGGCGTGAAGTTTGGCCCCCGCCCTACCCTCACCCCGGCACAGATCGCGCA
CGCCCGCGAGCTGATCGACCAGGAAGGCCGCACCGTGAAAGAGGCGGCTGCACTGCTTGGCGTGCATCGC
TCGACCCTGTACCGCGCACTTGAGCGCAGCGAGGAAGTGACGCCCACCGAGGCCAGGCGGCGCGGTGCCT
TCCGTGAGGACGCATTGACCGAGGCCGACGCCCTGGCGGCCGCCGAGAATGAACGCCAAGAGGAACAAGC
ATGAAACCGCACCAGGACGGCCAGGACGAACCGTTTTTCATTACCGAAGAGATCGAGGCGGAGATGATCG
CGGCCGGGTACGTGTTCGAGCCGCCCGCGCACGTCTCAACCGTGCGGCTGCATGAAATCCTGGCCGGTTT
GTCTGATGCCAAGCTGGCGGCCTGGCCGGCCAGCTTGGCCGCTGAAGAAACCGAGCGCCGCCGTCTAAAA
AGGTGATGTGTATTTGAGTAAAACAGCTTGCGTCATGCGGTCGCTGCGTATATGATGCGATGAGTAAATA
AACAAATACGCAAGGGGAACGCATGAAGGTTATCGCTGTACTTAACCAGAAAGGCGGGTCAGGCAAGACG
ACCATCGCAACCCATCTAGCCCGCGCCCTGCAACTCGCCGGGGCCGATGTTCTGTTAGTCGATTCCGATC
CCCAGGGCAGTGCCCGCGATTGGGCGGCCGTGCGGGAAGATCAACCGCTAACCGTTGTCGGCATCGACCG
CCCGACGATTGACCGCGACGTGAAGGCCATCGGCCGGCGCGACTTCGTAGTGATCGACGGAGCGCCCCAG
GCGGCGGACTTGGCTGTGTCCGCGATCAAGGCAGCCGACTTCGTGCTGATTCCGGTGCAGCCAAGCCCTT
ACGACATATGGGCCACCGCCGACCTGGTGGAGCTGGTTAAGCAGCGCATTGAGGTCACGGATGGAAGGCT
ACAAGCGGCCTTTGTCGTGTCGCGGGCGATCAAAGGCACGCGCATCGGCGGTGAGGTTGCCGAGGCGCTG
GCCGGGTACGAGCTGCCCATTCTTGAGTCCCGTATCACGCAGCGCGTGAGCTACCCAGGCACTGCCGCCG
CCGGCACAACCGTTCTTGAATCAGAACCCGAGGGCGACGCTGCCCGCGAGGTCCAGGCGCTGGCCGCTGA
AATTAAATCAAAACTCATTTGAGTTAATGAGGTAAAGAGAAAATGAGCAAAAGCACAAACACGCTAAGTG
CCGGCCGTCCGAGCGCACGCAGCAGCAAGGCTGCAACGTTGGCCAGCCTGGCAGACACGCCAGCCATGAA
GCGGGTCAACTTTCAGTTGCCGGCGGAGGATCACACCAAGCTGAAGATGTACGCGGTACGCCAAGGCAAG
ACCATTACCGAGCTGCTATCTGAATACATCGCGCAGCTACCAGAGTAAATGAGCAAATGAATAAATGAGT
AGATGAATTTTAGCGGCTAAAGGAGGCGGCATGGAAAATCAAGAACAACCAGGCACCGACGCCGTGGAAT
GCCCCATGTGTGGAGGAACGGGCGGTTGGCCAGGCGTAAGCGGCTGGGTTGTCTGCCGGCCCTGCAATGG
CACTGGAACCCCCAAGCCCGAGGAATCGGCGTGAGCGGTCGCAAACCATCCGGCCCGGTACAAATCGGCG
CGGCGCTGGGTGATGACCTGGTGGAGAAGTTGAAGGCCGCGCAGGCCGCCCAGCGGCAACGCATCGAGGC
AGAAGCACGCCCCGGTGAATCGTGGCAAGCGGCCGCTGATCGAATCCGCAAAGAATCCCGGCAACCGCCG
GCAGCCGGTGCGCCGTCGATTAGGAAGCCGCCCAAGGGCGACGAGCAACCAGATTTTTTCGTTCCGATGC
TCTATGACGTGGGCACCCGCGATAGTCGCAGCATCATGGACGTGGCCGTTTTCCGTCTGTCGAAGCGTGA
CCGACGAGCTGGCGAGGTGATCCGCTACGAGCTTCCAGACGGGCACGTAGAGGTTTCCGCAGGGCCGGCC
GGCATGGCCAGTGTGTGGGATTACGACCTGGTACTGATGGCGGTTTCCCATCTAACCGAATCCATGAACC
GATACCGGGAAGGGAAGGGAGACAAGCCCGGCCGCGTGTTCCGTCCACACGTTGCGGACGTACTCAAGTT
CTGCCGGCGAGCCGATGGCGGAAAGCAGAAAGACGACCTGGTAGAAACCTGCATTCGGTTAAACACCACG
CACGTTGCCATGCAGCGTACGAAGAAGGCCAAGAACGGCCGCCTGGTGACGGTATCCGAGGGTGAAGCCT
TGATTAGCCGCTACAAGATCGTAAAGAGCGAAACCGGGCGGCCGGAGTACATCGAGATCGAGCTAGCTGA
TTGGATGTACCGCGAGATCACAGAAGGCAAGAACCCGGACGTGCTGACGGTTCACCCCGATTACTTTTTG
ATCGATCCCGGCATCGGCCGTTTTCTCTACCGCCTGGCACGCCGCGCCGCAGGCAAGGCAGAAGCCAGAT
GGTTGTTCAAGACGATCTACGAACGCAGTGGCAGCGCCGGAGAGTTCAAGAAGTTCTGTTTCACCGTGCG
CAAGCTGATCGGGTCAAATGACCTGCCGGAGTACGATTTGAAGGAGGAGGCGGGGCAGGCTGGCCCGATC
CTAGTCATGCGCTACCGCAACCTGATCGAGGGCGAAGCATCCGCCGGTTCCTAATGTACGGAGCAGATGC
TAGGGCAAATTGCCCTAGCAGGGGAAAAAGGTCGAAAAGGTCTCTTTCCTGTGGATAGCACGTACATTGG
GAACCCAAAGCCGTACATTGGGAACCGGAACCCGTACATTGGGAACCCAAAGCCGTACATTGGGAACCGG
TCACACATGTAAGTGACTGATATAAAAGAGAAAAAAGGCGATTTTTCCGCCTAAAACTCTTTAAAACTTA
TTAAAACTCTTAAAACCCGCCTGGCCTGTGCATAACTGTCTGGCCAGCGCACAGCCGAAGAGCTGCAAAA
AGCGCCTACCCTTCGGTCGCTGCGCTCCCTACGCCCCGCCGCTTCGCGTCGGCCTATCGCGGCCGCTGGC
CGCTCAAAAATGGCTGGCCTACGGCCAGGCAATCTACCAGGGCGCGGACAAGCCGCGCCGTCGCCACTCG
ACCGCCGGCGCCCACATCAAGGCACCCTGCCTCGCGCGTTTCGGTGATGACGGTGAAAACCTCTGACACA
TGCAGCTCCCGGAGACGGTCACAGCTTGTCTGTAAGCGGATGCCGGGAGCAGACAAGCCCGTCAGGGCGC
GTCAGCGGGTGTTGGCGGGTGTCGGGGCGCAGCCATGACCCAGTCACGTAGCGATAGCGGAGTGTATACT
GGCTTAACTATGCGGCATCAGAGCAGATTGTACTGAGAGTGCACCATATGCGGTGTGAAATACCGCACAG
ATGCGTAAGGAGAAAATACCGCATCAGGCGCTCTTCCGCTTCCTCGCTCACTGACTCGCTGCGCTCGGTC
GTTCGGCTGCGGCGAGCGGTATCAGCTCACTCAAAGGCGGTAATACGGTTATCCACAGAATCAGGGGATA
ACGCAGGAAAGAACATGTGAGCAAAAGGCCAGCAAAAGGCCAGGAACCGTAAAAAGGCCGCGTTGCTGGC
GTTTTTCCATAGGCTCCGCCCCCCTGACGAGCATCACAAAAATCGACGCTCAAGTCAGAGGTGGCGAAAC
CCGACAGGACTATAAAGATACCAGGCGTTTCCCCCTGGAAGCTCCCTCGTGCGCTCTCCTGTTCCGACCC
TGCCGCTTACCGGATACCTGTCCGCCTTTCTCCCTTCGGGAAGCGTGGCGCTTTCTCATAGCTCACGCTG
TAGGTATCTCAGTTCGGTGTAGGTCGTTCGCTCCAAGCTGGGCTGTGTGCACGAACCCCCCGTTCAGCCC
GACCGCTGCGCCTTATCCGGTAACTATCGTCTTGAGTCCAACCCGGTAAGACACGACTTATCGCCACTGG
CAGCAGCCACTGGTAACAGGATTAGCAGAGCGAGGTATGTAGGCGGTGCTACAGAGTTCTTGAAGTGGTG
GCCTAACTACGGCTACACTAGAAGGACAGTATTTGGTATCTGCGCTCTGCTGAAGCCAGTTACCTTCGGA
AAAAGAGTTGGTAGCTCTTGATCCGGCAAACAAACCACCGCTGGTAGCGGTGGTTTTTTTGTTTGCAAGC
AGCAGATTACGCGCAGAAAAAAAGGATCTCAAGAAGATCCTTTGATCTTTTCTACGGGGTCTGACGCTCA
GTGGAACGAAAACTCACGTTAAGGGATTTTGGTCATGCATGATATATCTCCCAATTTGTGTAGGGCTTAT
TATGCACGCTTAAAAATAATAAAAGCAGACTTGACCTGATAGTTTGGCTGTGAGCAATTATGTGCTTAGT
GCATCTAACGCTTGAGTTAAGCCGCGCCGCGAAGCGGCGTCGGCTTGAACGAATTTCTAGCTAGACATTA
TTTGCCGACTACCTTGGTGATCTCGCCTTTCACGTAGTGGACAAATTCTTCCAACTGATCTGCGCGCGAG
GCCAAGCGATCTTCTTCTTGTCCAAGATAAGCCTGTCTAGCTTCAAGTATGACGGGCTGATACTGGGCCG
GCAGGCGCTCCATTGCCCAGTCGGCAGCGACATCCTTCGGCGCGATTTTGCCGGTTACTGCGCTGTACCA
AATGCGGGACAACGTAAGCACTACATTTCGCTCATCGCCAGCCCAGTCGGGCGGCGAGTTCCATAGCGTT
AAGGTTTCATTTAGCGCCTCAAATAGATCCTGTTCAGGAACCGGATCAAAGAGTTCCTCCGCCGCTGGAC
CTACCAAGGCAACGCTATGTTCTCTTGCTTTTGTCAGCAAGATAGCCAGATCAATGTCGATCGTGGCTGG
CTCGAAGATACCTGCAAGAATGTCATTGCGCTGCCATTCTCCAAATTGCAGTTCGCGCTTAGCTGGATAA
CGCCACGGAATGATGTCGTCGTGCACAACAATGGTGACTTCTACAGCGCGGAGAATCTCGCTCTCTCCAG
GGGAAGCCGAAGTTTCCAAAAGGTCGTTGATCAAAGCTCGCCGCGTTGTTTCATCAAGCCTTACGGTCAC
CGTAACCAGCAAATCAATATCACTGTGTGGCTTCAGGCCGCCATCCACTGCGGAGCCGTACAAATGTACG
GCCAGCAACGTCGGTTCGAGATGGCGCTCGATGACGCCAACTACCTCTGATAGTTGAGTCGATACTTCGG
CGATCACCGCTTCCCCCATGATGTTTAACTTTGTTTTAGGGCGACTGCCCTGCTGCGTAACATCGTTGCT
GCTCCATAACATCAAACATCGACCCACGGCGTAACGCGCTTGCTGCTTGGATGCCCGAGGCATAGACTGT
ACCCCAAAAAAACAGTCATAACAAGCCATGAAAACCGCCACTGCGCCGTTACCACCGCTGCGTTCGGTCA
AGGTTCTGGACCAGTTGCGTGAGCGCATACGCTACTTGCATTACAGCTTACGAACCGAACAGGCTTATGT
CCACTGGGTTCGTGCCCGAATTGATCACAGGCAGCAACGCTCTGTCATCGTTACAATCAACATGCTACCC
TCCGCGAGATCATCCGTGTTTCAAACCCGGCAGCTTAGTTGCCGTTCTTCCGAATAGCATCGGTAACATG
AGCAAAGTCTGCCGCCTTACAACGGCTCTCCCGCTGACGCCGTCCCGGACTGATGGGCTGCCTGTATCGA
GTGGTGATTTTGTGCCGAGCTGCCGGTCGGGGAGCTGTTGGCTGGCTGGTGGCAGGATATATTGTGGTGT
AAACAAATTGACGCTTAGACAACTTAATAACACATTGCGGACGTTTTTAATGTACTGAATTAACGCCGAA
TTAATTCGGGGGATCTGGATTTTAGTACTGGATTTTGGTTTTAGGAATTAGAAATTTTATTGATAGAAGT
ATTTTACAAATACAAATACATACTAAGGGTTTCTTATATGCTCAACACATGAGCGAAACCCTATAGGAAC
CCTAATTCCCTTATCTGGGAACTACTCACACATTATTATGGAGAAACTCGAGCTTGTCGATCGACTCTAG
GCCGGGAAGCCGATCTCGGCTTGAACGAATTGTTAGGTGGCGGTACTTGGGTCGATATCAAAGTGCATCA
CTTCTTCCCGTATGCCCAACTTTGTATAGAGAGCCACTGCGGGATCGTCACCGTAATCTGCTTGCACGTA
GATCACATAAGCACCAAGCGCGTTGGCCTCATGCTTGAGGAGATTGATGAGCGCGGTGGCAATGCCCTGC
CTCCGGTGCTCGCCGGAGACTGCGAGATCATAGATATAGATCTCACTACGCGGCTGCTCAAACTTGGGCA
GAACGTAAGCCGCGAGAGCGCCAACAACCGCTTCTTGGTCGAAGGCAGCAAGCGCGATGAATGTCTTACT
ACGGAGCAAGTTCCCGAGGTAATCGGAGTCCGGCTGATGTTGGGAGTAGGTGGCTACGTCTCCGAACTCA
CGACCGAAAAGATCAAGAGCAGCCCGCATGGATTTGACTTGGTCAGGGCCGAGCCTACATGTGCGAATGA
TGCCCATACTTGAGCCACCTAACTTTGTTTTAGGGCGACTGCCCTGCTGCGTAACATCGTTGCTGCTGCG
TACCATGGTCGATCGACAGATCTGCGAAAGCTCGAGAGAGATAGATTTGTAGAGAGAGACTGGTGATTTC
AGCGTGTCCTCTCCAAATGAAATGAACTTCCTTATATAGAGGAAGGGTCTTGCGAAGGATAGTGGGATTG
TGCGTCATCCCTTACGTCAGTGGAGATATCACATCAATCCACTTGCTTTGAAGACGTGGTTGGAACGTCT
TCTTTTTCCACGATGCTCCTCGTGGGTGGGGGTCCATCTTTGGGACCACTGTCGGCAGAGGCATCTTGAA
CGATAGCCTTTCCTTTATCGCAATGATGGCATTTGTAGGTGCCACCTTCCTTTTCTACTGTCCTTTTGAT
GAAGTGACAGATAGCTGGGCAATGGAATCCGAGGAGGTTTCCCGATATTACCCTTTGTTGAAAAGTCTCA
ATAGCCCTTTGGTCTTCTGAGACTGTATCTTTGATATTCTTGGAGTAGACGAGAGTGTCGTGC
